Addgene plasmid #22163: pEGFPN1-human Dynamin 1aa
Depositing lab: Pietro De Camilli. Depositing organization: Yale University. Publication: Dynamin at actin tails. Lee E, De Camilli P. Proc Natl Acad Sci U S A. 2002 Jan 8. 99(1):161-6. 10.1073/pnas.012607799 PubMed 11782545.
Backbone
  Vector backbone: pEGFP-N1
  Backbone manufacturer: Clontech
  Backbone size w/o insert (bp): 4700
  Vector type: Mammalian Expression, Bacterial Expression
  Selectable markers: Neomycin (select with G418)
Growth in bacteria
  Bacterial resistance: Kanamycin, 50 μg/mL
  Growth temperature: 37°C
  Growth strain: DH5alpha
  Copy number: High Copy
Gene/Insert
  Gene/Insert name: human Dynamin 1aa (alt names: dyn1; DNM1)
  Species: H. sapiens (human)
  Insert size (bp): 2595
  Mutation: D744N
  GenBank ID: NM_004408
  Entrez Gene: DNM1 (a.k.a. DEE31, DNM, EIEE31)
  Tag / fusion protein: GFP (C terminal on backbone)
  Cloning method: Restriction Enzyme; 5′ cloning site BglII/ BamHI (destroyed during cloning); 3′ cloning site HindIII (not destroyed)
  Sequencing primers: 5′ EGFP-N Sequencing Primer; 3′ EGFP-C Sequencing Primer
Terms and licenses: Academic/Nonprofit Terms; Industry Terms: Not Available to Industry
How to cite: pEGFPN1-human Dynamin 1aa was a gift from Pietro De Camilli (Addgene plasmid # 22163 ; http://n2t.net/addgene:22163 ; RRID:Addgene_22163)
