[The description below was written by a language model from this plasmid's Addgene catalogue record and pLannotate feature annotations shown in this document.]
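Description:
pEGFPN1-human Dynamin 1aa is a mammalian expression plasmid built on the Clontech pEGFP-N1 backbone, carrying the human dynamin 1 (DNM1) coding sequence, "aa" splice variant, fused in frame to EGFP at its C terminus. The roughly 2.6 kb insert was placed into the multiple cloning site by restriction cloning, with a BglII/BamHI junction destroyed at the 5′ end and HindIII retained at the 3′ end. The record lists a D744N change relative to the reference sequence, but it does not say whether this substitution is intentional or has any functional effect. Transcription of the fusion is driven by the human cytomegalovirus immediate-early enhancer and promoter and terminated by the SV40 polyadenylation signal downstream of EGFP. In the annotated circular sequence of about 7.3 kb, the DNM1 reading frame spans the numbering origin and runs through residual polylinker sequence into EGFP.

The plasmid replicates in E. coli from a high-copy pUC-type origin and also carries an f1 origin for single-stranded DNA production. A single NeoR/KanR (Tn5 aminoglycoside phosphotransferase) gene serves both hosts. A bacterial bla promoter drives it for kanamycin selection, and the SV40 enhancer/early promoter drives it for G418 selection of stable mammalian transfectants, with an HSV TK polyadenylation signal ending the cassette. The short large T antigen, ble and bGH hits in the feature table are fragments that most likely reflect backbone remnants rather than functional elements.

The construct is suited to live or fixed-cell fluorescence imaging of dynamin 1 localisation and dynamics. The associated publication concerns dynamin at actin tails, consistent with studies of this GTPase in endocytosis, membrane trafficking and actin-based processes.
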