Features (pLannotate 1.2.2; 16 found; start..end, strand, type, name):
    209..253     +  misc_feature   MCS (fragment): multiple cloning site
    267..986     +  CDS            EGFP: the original enhanced GFP (Yang et al., 1996) mammalian codon-optimized
   1003..1086    +  CDS            large T antigen (fragment): large T antigen from SV40 (simian virus 40)
   1109..1230    +  polyA_signal   SV40 poly(A) signal: SV40 polyadenylation signal
   1264..1692    -  rep_origin     f1 ori (sequence partly withheld): f1 bacteriophage origin of replication; arrow indicates direction of (+) strand synthesis
   1719..1823    +  promoter       AmpR promoter: bla
   1825..2182    +  promoter       SV40 promoter: SV40 enhancer and early promoter
   2217..3011    +  CDS            NeoR/KanR: aminoglycoside phosphotransferase from Tn5; aph(3')-II (or nptII); confers resistance to neomycin, kanamycin, and G418 (Geneticin®)
   3032..3184    +  CDS            ble (fragment): BLE_KLEPN - Experimental evidence at protein level: Swiss-Prot protein existence level 1. Binding protein with a strong affinity to the bleomycin family of antibiotics. Binds to CL990; an antimitotic-antibiotic compound. From Klebsiella pneumoniae.
   3243..3290    +  polyA_signal   HSV TK poly(A) signal: herpes simplex virus thymidine kinase polyadenylation signal (Cole and Stacy, 1985)
   3381..3397    -  polyA_signal   bGH poly(A) signal (fragment): bovine growth hormone polyadenylation signal
   3619..4207    +  rep_origin     ori: high-copy-number ColE1/pMB1/pBR322/pUC origin of replication
   4382..4685    +  enhancer       CMV enhancer: human cytomegalovirus immediate early enhancer
   4686..4889    +  promoter       CMV promoter: human cytomegalovirus (CMV) immediate early promoter
   4912..4934    +  misc_feature   MCS (fragment): multiple cloning site
   4940..209     +  CDS            DNM1 (across the origin): DYN1_HUMAN - Also known as DNM. Experimental evidence at protein level: Swiss-Prot protein existence level 1. Microtubule-associated force-producing protein involved in producing microtubule bundles and able to bind and hydrolyze GTP. Most probably involved in vesicular trafficking processes. Involved in receptor-mediated endocytosis. From Homo sapiens (Human).
>Addgene plasmid #22163 | pEGFPN1-human Dynamin 1aa | addgene full sequence | sequence record 171239 | Addgene Partial NGS Result
GGTCGCGGGGCCCTGCTCCTGGGCCTCCGCCTGCTGGGTCCGCCCTGGGGGGGGCGCCCCCCGTGCCCTC
CAGGCCGGGGGCTTCCCCTGACCCTTTCGGCCCTCCCCCTCAGGTGCCCTCGCGCCCCAACCGCGCCCCG
CCCGGGGTCCCCAGCCGATCGGGTCAGGCAAGTCCATCCCGTCCTGAGAGCCCCAGGCCCCCCTTCGACA
AGCTTCGAATTCTGCAGTCGACGGTACCGCGGGCCCGGGATCCACCGGTCGCCACCATGGTGAGCAAGGG
CGAGGAGCTGTTCACCGGGGTGGTGCCCATCCTGGTCGAGCTGGACGGCGACGTAAACGGCCACAAGTTC
AGCGTGTCCGGCGAGGGCGAGGGCGATGCCACCTACGGCAAGCTGACCCTGAAGTTCATCTGCACCACCG
GCAAGCTGCCCGTGCCCTGGCCCACCCTCGTGACCACCCTGACCTACGGCGTGCAGTGCTTCAGCCGCTA
CCCCGACCACATGAAGCAGCACGACTTCTTCAAGTCCGCCATGCCCGAAGGCTACGTCCAGGAGCGCACC
ATCTTCTTCAAGGACGACGGCAACTACAAGACCCGCGCCGAGGTGAAGTTCGAGGGCGACACCCTGGTGA
ACCGCATCGAGCTGAAGGGCATCGACTTCAAGGAGGACGGCAACATCCTGGGGCACAAGCTGGAGTACAA
CTACAACAGCCACAACGTCTATATCATGGCCGACAAGCAGAAGAACGGCATCAAGGTGAACTTCAAGATC
CGCCACAACATCGAGGACGGCAGCGTGCAGCTCGCCGACCACTACCAGCAGAACACCCCCATCGGCGACG
GCCCCGTGCTGCTGCCCGACAACCACTACCTGAGCACCCAGTCCGCCCTGAGCAAAGACCCCAACGAGAA
GCGCGATCACATGGTCCTGCTGGAGTTCGTGACCGCCGCCGGGATCACTCTCGGCATGGACGAGCTGTAC
AAGTAAAGCGGCCGCGACTCTAGATCATAATCAGCCATACCACATTTGTAGAGGTTTTACTTGCTTTAAA
AAACCTCCCACACCTCCCCCTGAACCTGAAACATAAAATGAATGCAATTGTTGTTGTTAACTTGTTTATT
GCAGCTTATAATGGTTACAAATAAAGCAATAGCATCACAAATTTCACAAATAAAGCATTTTTTTCACTGC
ATTCTAGTTGTGGTTTGTCCAAACTCATCAATGTATCTTAAGGCGTAAATTGTAAGCGTTAATATTTTGT
TAAAATTCGCGTTAAATTTTTGTTAAATCAGCTCATTTTTTAACCAATAGGCCGAAATCGGCAAAATCCC
TTATAAATCAAAAGAATAGACCGAGATAGGGT
[37 nt withheld, positions 1363-1399]
AAAGAACGTGGACTCCAACGTCAAAGG
[49 nt withheld, positions 1427-1475]
T
[91 nt withheld, positions 1477-1567]
G
[124 nt withheld, positions 1569-1692]
CAGGTGGCACTTTTCGGGGAAATGTGCGCGGAACCCCTATTTGTTTATTTTTCTAAATACATTCAAATAT
GTATCCGCTCATGAGACAATAACCCTGATAAATGCTTCAATAATATTGAAAAAGGAAGAGTCCTGAGGCG
GAAAGAACCAGCTGTGGAATGTGTGTCAGTTAGGGTGTGGAAAGTCCCCAGGCTCCCCAGCAGGCAGAAG
TATGCAAAGCATGCATCTCAATTAGTCAGCAACCAGGTGTGGAAAGTCCCCAGGCTCCCCAGCAGGCAGA
AGTATGCAAAGCATGCATCTCAATTAGTCAGCAACCATAGTCCCGCCCCTAACTCCGCCCATCCCGCCCC
TAACTCCGCCCAGTTCCGCCCATTCTCCGCCCCATGGCTGACTAATTTTTTTTATTTATGCAGAGGCCGA
GGCCGCCTCGGCCTCTGAGCTATTCCAGAAGTAGTGAGGAGGCTTTTTTGGAGGCCTAGGCTTTTGCAAA
GATCGATCAAGAGACAGGATGAGGATCGTTTCGCATGATTGAACAAGATGGATTGCACGCAGGTTCTCCG
GCCGCTTGGGTGGAGAGGCTATTCGGCTATGACTGGGCACAACAGACAATCGGCTGCTCTGATGCCGCCG
TGTTCCGGCTGTCAGCGCAGGGGCGCCCGGTTCTTTTTGTCAAGACCGACCTGTCCGGTGCCCTGAATGA
ACTGCAAGACGAGGCAGCGCGGCTATCGTGGCTGGCCACGACGGGCGTTCCTTGCGCAGCTGTGCTCGAC
GTTGTCACTGAAGCGGGAAGGGACTGGCTGCTATTGGGCGAAGTGCCGGGGCAGGATCTCCTGTCATCTC
ACCTTGCTCCTGCCGAGAAAGTATCCATCATGGCTGATGCAATGCGGCGGCTGCATACGCTTGATCCGGC
TACCTGCCCATTCGACCACCAAGCGAAACATCGCATCGAGCGAGCACGTACTCGGATGGAAGCCGGTCTT
GTCGATCAGGATGATCTGGACGAAGAGCATCAGGGGCTCGCGCCAGCCGAACTGTTCGCCAGGCTCAAGG
CGAGCATGCCCGACGGCGAGGATCTCGTCGTGACCCATGGCGATGCCTGCTTGCCGAATATCATGGTGGA
AAATGGCCGCTTTTCTGGATTCATCGACTGTGGCCGGCTGGGTGTGGCGGACCGCTATCAGGACATAGCG
TTGGCTACCCGTGATATTGCTGAAGAGCTTGGCGGCGAATGGGCTGACCGCTTCCTCGTGCTTTACGGTA
TCGCCGCTCCCGATTCGCAGCGCATCGCCTTCTATCGCCTTCTTGACGAGTTCTTCTGAGCGGGACTCTG
GGGTTCGAAATGACCGACCAAGCGACGCCCAACCTGCCATCACGAGATTTCGATTCCACCGCCGCCTTCT
ATGAAAGGTTGGGCTTCGGAATCGTTTTCCGGGACGCCGGCTGGATGATCCTCCAGCGCGGGGATCTCAT
GCTGGAGTTCTTCGCCCACCCTAGGGGGAGGCTAACTGAAACACGGAAGGAGACAATACCGGAAGGAACC
CGCGCTATGACGGCAATAAAAAGACAGAATAAAACGCACGGTGTTGGGTCGTTTGTTCATAAACGCGGGG
TTCGGTCCCAGGGCTGGCACTCTGTCGATACCCCACCGAGACCCCATTGGGGCCAATACGCCCGCGTTTC
TTCCTTTTCCCCACCCCACCCCCCAAGTTCGGGTGAAGGCCCAGGGCTCGCAGCCAACGTCGGGGCGGCA
GGCCCTGCCATAGCCTCAGGTTACTCATATATACTTTAGATTGATTTAAAACTTCATTTTTAATTTAAAA
GGATCTAGGTGAAGATCCTTTTTGATAATCTCATGACCAAAATCCCTTAACGTGAGTTTTCGTTCCACTG
AGCGTCAGACCCCGTAGAAAAGATCAAAGGATCTTCTTGAGATCCTTTTTTTCTGCGCGTAATCTGCTGC
TTGCAAACAAAAAAACCACCGCTACCAGCGGTGGTTTGTTTGCCGGATCAAGAGCTACCAACTCTTTTTC
CGAAGGTAACTGGCTTCAGCAGAGCGCAGATACCAAATACTGTTCTTCTAGTGTAGCCGTAGTTAGGCCA
CCACTTCAAGAACTCTGTAGCACCGCCTACATACCTCGCTCTGCTAATCCTGTTACCAGTGGCTGCTGCC
AGTGGCGATAAGTCGTGTCTTACCGGGTTGGACTCAAGACGATAGTTACCGGATAAGGCGCAGCGGTCGG
GCTGAACGGGGGGTTCGTGCACACAGCCCAGCTTGGAGCGAACGACCTACACCGAACTGAGATACCTACA
GCGTGAGCTATGAGAAAGCGCCACGCTTCCCGAAGGGAGAAAGGCGGACAGGTATCCGGTAAGCGGCAGG
GTCGGAACAGGAGAGCGCACGAGGGAGCTTCCAGGGGGAAACGCCTGGTATCTTTATAGTCCTGTCGGGT
TTCGCCACCTCTGACTTGAGCGTCGATTTTTGTGATGCTCGTCAGGGGGGCGGAGCCTATGGAAAAACGC
CAGCAACGCGGCCTTTTTACGGTTCCTGGCCTTTTGCTGGCCTTTTGCTCACATGTTCTTTCCTGCGTTA
TCCCCTGATTCTGTGGATAACCGTATTACCGCCATGCATTAGTTATTAATAGTAATCAATTACGGGGTCA
TTAGTTCATAGCCCATATATGGAGTTCCGCGTTACATAACTTACGGTAAATGGCCCGCCTGGCTGACCGC
CCAACGACCCCCGCCCATTGACGTCAATAATGACGTATGTTCCCATAGTAACGCCAATAGGGACTTTCCA
TTGACGTCAATGGGTGGAGTATTTACGGTAAACTGCCCACTTGGCAGTACATCAAGTGTATCATATGCCA
AGTACGCCCCCTATTGACGTCAATGACGGTAAATGGCCCGCCTGGCATTATGCCCAGTACATGACCTTAT
GGGACTTTCCTACTTGGCAGTACATCTACGTATTAGTCATCGCTATTACCATGGTGATGCGGTTTTGGCA
GTACATCAATGGGCGTGGATAGCGGTTTGACTCACGGGGATTTCCAAGTCTCCACCCCATTGACGTCAAT
GGGAGTTTGTTTTGGCACCAAAATCAACGGGACTTTCCAAAATGTCGTAACAACTCCGCCCCATTGACGC
AAATGGGCGGTAGGCGTGTACGGTGGGAGGTCTATATAAGCAGAGCTGGTTTAGTGAACCGTCAGATCCG
CTAGCGCTACCGGACTCAGATCCTGCCATGGGCAACCGCGGCATGGAAGATCTCATCCCGCTGGTCAACC
GGCTGCAAGACGCCTTCTCTGCCATCGGCCAGAACGCGGACCTCGACCTGCCGCAGATCGCTGTGGTGGG
CGGCCAGAGCGCCGGCAAGAGCTCGGTGCTCGAGAATTTCGTAGGCAGGGACTTCTTGCCTCGAGGATCT
GGCATTGTTACCCGACGTCCCCTGGTCTTGCAGCTGGTCAATGCAACCACAGAATATGCCGAGTTCCTGC
ACTGCAAGGGAAAGAAATTCACCGACTTCGAGGAGGTGCGCCTTGAGATCGAGGCCGAGACCGACAGGGT
CACCGGCACCAACAAGGGCATCTCGCCGGTGCCTATCAACCTCCGCGTCTACTCGCCGCACGTGCTGAAC
CTGACCCTGGTGGACCTGCCCGGAATGACCAAGGTCCCGGTGGGGGACCAACCTCCCGACATCGAGTTCC
AGATCCGAGACATGCTTATGCAGTTTGTCACCAAGGAGAACTGCCTCATCCTGGCCGTGTCCCCCGCCAA
CTCTGACCTGGCCAATTCTGACGCCCTCAAGGTCGCCAAGGAGGTGGACCCCCAGGGCCAGCGCACCATC
GGGGTCATCACCAAGCTGGACCTGATGGACGAGGGCACAGATGCCCGTGATGTGCTGGAGAACAAGCTGC
TCCCCCTGCGCAGAGGCTACATTGGAGTGGTGAACCGGAGCCAGAAGGACATTGATGGCAAGAAGGACAT
TACCGCCGCCTTGGCTGCTGAACGAAAGTTCTTCCTCTCCCATCCATCTTATCGCCACTTGGCTGACCGT
ATGGGCACGCCCTACCTGCAGAAGGTCCTCAATCAGCAACTGACGAACCACATCCGGGACACACTGCCGG
GGCTGCGGAACAAGCTGCAGAGCCAGCTACTGTCCATTGAGAAGGAGGTGGAGGAATACAAGAACTTCCG
CCCTGATGACCCAGCTCGCAAGACCAAGGCCCTGCTGCAGATGGTCCAGCAGTTTGCCGTAGACTTTGAG
AAGCGCATTGAGGGCTCAGGAGATCAGATCGACACCTACGAACTGTCAGGGGGAGCCCGCATTAACCGAA
TCTTCCACGAGCGCTTCCCTTTCGAGCTGGTCAAGATGGAGTTTGATGAGAAGGAACTCCGAAGGGAGAT
CAGCTATGCTATCAAGAATATCCATGGCATTAGAACGGGGCTGTTTACCCCAGACATGGCCTTTGAGACC
ATTGTGAAAAAGCAGGTGAAGAAGATCCGAGAACCGTGTCTCAAGTGTGTGGACATGGTTATCTCGGAGC
TAATCAGCACCGTTAGACAGTGCACCAAGAAGCTCCAGCAGTACCCGCGGCTACGGGAGGAGATGGAGCG
CATCGTGACCACCCACATCCGGGAGCGCGAGGGCCGCACTAAGGAGCAGGTCATGCTTCTCATCGATATC
GAGCTGGCTTACATGAACACCAACCATGAGGACTTCATAGGCTTTGCCAATGCTCAGCAGAGGAGCAACC
AGATGAACAAGAAGAAGACTTCAGGGAACCAGGATGAGATTCTGGTCATCCGCAAGGGCTGGCTGACTAT
CAATAATATTGGCATCATGAAAGGGGGCTCCAAGGAGTACTGGTTTGTGCTGACTGCTGAGAATCTGTCC
TGGTACAAGGATGATGAGGAGAAAGAGAAGAAATACATGCTGTCTGTGGACAACCTCAAGCTGCGGGACG
TGGAGAAGGGCTTTATGTCGAGCAAGCATATCTTTGCCCTCTTTAACACGGAGCAGAGGAATGTCTACAA
GGATTATCGGCAGCTGGAGCTAGCCTGTGAGACACAGGAGGAGGTGGACAGCTGGAAGGCCTCCTTCCTG
AGGGCTGGCGTGTACCCTGAGCGTGTTGGGGACAAAGAGAAAGCCAGCGAGACCGAGGAGAATGGCTCCG
ACAGCTTCATGCATTCCATGGACCCACAGCTGGAACGGCAAGTGGAGACCATCCGGAATCTTGTGGACTC
ATACATGGCCATTGTCAACAAGACCGTGAGGGACCTCATGCCCAAGACCATCATGCACCTCATGATTAAC
AATACCAAGGAGTTCATCTTCTCGGAGCTGCTGGCCAACCTGTACTCGTGTGGGGACCAGAACACGCTGA
TGGAGGAGTCGGCGGAGCAGGCACAGCGGCGCGACGAGATGCTGCGCATGTACCACGCACTGAAGGAGGC
GCTCAGCATCATCGGCAACATCAACACGACCACCGTCAGCACGCCCATGCCCCCGCCCGTGGACGACTCC
TGGCTGCAGGTGCAGAGCGTACCGGCCGGACGCAGGTCGCCCACGTCCAGCCCCACGCCGCAGCGCCGAG
CCCCCGCCGTGCCCCCAGCCCGGCCCG
