>Addgene plasmid #22163 | pEGFPN1-human Dynamin 1aa | addgene partial sequence | sequence record 28037 | 22163 with EGFP-N
GCTCCTCGCCCTTGCTCACCATGGTGGCGACCGGTGGATCCCGGGCCCGCGGTACCGTCGACTGCAGAAT
TCGAAGCTTGTCGAAGGGGGGCCTGGGGCTCTCAGGACGGGATGGACTTGCCTGACCCGATCGGCTGGGG
ACCCCGGGCGGGGCGCGGTTGGGGCGCGAGGGCACCTGAGGGGGAGGGCCGAAAGGGTCAGGGGAAGCCC
CCGGCCTGGAGGGCACGGGGGGCGCCCCCCCCAGGGCGGACCCAGCAGGCGGAGGCCCAGGAGCAGGGCC
CCGCGACCCGGGCCGGGCTGGGGGCACGGCGGGGGCTCGGCGCTGCGGCGTGGGGCTGGACGTGGGCGAC
CTGCGTCCGGCCGGTACGCTCTGCACCTGCAGCCAGGAGTCGTCCACGGGCGGGGGCATGGGCGTGCTGA
CGGTGGTCGTGTTGATGTTGCCGATGATGCTGAGCGCCTCCTTCAGTGCGTGGTACATGCGCAGCATCTC
GTCGCGCCGCTGTGCCTGCTCCGCCGACTCCTCCATCAGCGTGTTCTGGTCCCCACACGAGTACAGGTTG
