>Addgene plasmid #22163 | pEGFPN1-human Dynamin 1aa | addgene partial sequence | sequence record 168140 | CMV-F 5'-CGCAAATGGGCGGTAGGCGTG-3'
CAGAGCTGGTTTAGTGAACCGTCAGATCCGCTAGCGCTACCGGACTCAGATCCTGCCATGGGCAACCGCG
GCATGGAAGATCTCATCCCGCTGGTCAACCGGCTGCAAGACGCCTTCTCTGCCATCGGCCAGAACGCGGA
CCTCGACCTGCCGCAGATCGCTGTGGTGGGCGGCCAGAGCGCCGGCAAGAGCTCGGTGCTCGAGAATTTC
GTAGGCAGGGACTTCTTGCCTCGAGGATCTGGCATTGTTACCCGACGTCCCCTGGTCTTGCAGCTGGTCA
ATGCAACCACAGAATATGCCGAGTTCCTGCACTGCAAGGGAAAGAAATTCACCGACTTCGAGGAGGTGCG
CCTTGAGATCGAGGCCGAGACCGACAGGGTCACCGGCACCAACAAGGGCATCTCGCCGGTGCCTATCAAC
CTCCGCGTCTACTCGCCGCACGTGCTGAACCTGACCCTGGTGGACCTGCCCGGAATGACCAAGGTCCCGG
TGGGGGACCAACCTCCCGACATCGAGTTCCAGATCCGAGACATGCTTATGCAGTTTGTCACCAAGGAGAA
CTGCCTCATCCTGGCCGTGTCCCCCGCCAACTCTGACCTGGCCAATTCTGACGCCCTCAAGGTCGCCAAG
GAGGTGGACCCCCAGGGCCAGCGCACCATCGGGGTCATCACCAAGCTGGACCTGATGGACGAGGGCACAG
ATGCCCGTGATGTGCTGGAGAACAAGCTGCTCCCCCTGCGCAGAGGCTACATTGGAGTGGTGAACCGGAG
CCAGAAGGACATTGATGGCAAGAAGGACATTACCGCCGCCTTGGCTGCTGAACGAAAGTTCTTCCTCTCC
CATCCATCTTATCGCCACTTGGCTGACCGTATGGGCACGCCCTACCTGCAGAAGGTCCTCAATCAGCAAC
TGACGAACCACATCCGGGACACACTGCCGGGGCTGCGGAACAAGCTGCAGAGCCAGCTACTGTCC
